Addgene plasmid #126346: pGWB14-LYX128
Purpose: With a Nicotiana benthamiana transcription factor in PGWB14 backbone, for Agrobacterium mediated transient or stable expression corresponding transcription factor fused with a C-terminal HA tag.
Depositing lab: Silin Zhong. Depositing organization: Chinese University of Hong Kong.
Backbone
  Vector backbone: pGWB14
  Vector type: Plant Expression
  Selectable markers: Hygromycin
Growth in bacteria
  Bacterial resistance: Kanamycin, 50 μg/mL
  Growth temperature: 37°C
  Growth strain: DH5alpha
  Copy number: Low Copy
Gene/Insert
  Gene/Insert name: Niben101Scf07437g01012.1
  Species: Nicotiana benthamiana
  Promoter: CaMV 35S
  Tag / fusion protein: HA (C terminal on insert)
  Cloning method: Gibson Cloning
Terms and licenses: Academic/Nonprofit Terms; Industry Terms: Not Available to Industry
How to cite: pGWB14-LYX128 was a gift from Silin Zhong (Addgene plasmid # 126346 ; http://n2t.net/addgene:126346 ; RRID:Addgene_126346)
