[The description below was written by a language model from this plasmid's Addgene catalogue record and pLannotate feature annotations shown in this document.]
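Description:
pGWB14-LYX128 is a plant expression binary vector built on the pGWB14 backbone, designed for Agrobacterium-mediated transient or stable expression of a Nicotiana benthamiana transcription factor (gene model Niben101Scf07437g01012.1) carrying a C-terminal HA tag. The 16.5 kb plasmid replicates through the broad-host-range IncP system, with oriV and the trfA replication protein allowing low-copy maintenance in both E. coli and Agrobacterium. An oriT with traJ permits conjugal mobilisation. Bacterial selection is by kanamycin, provided by an aphA-3 KanR gene in the backbone. The annotation also picks up backbone remnants such as TetR and tetA fragments, an IS1 element and a partial ColE1-type origin, which have no stated role here.

Between the nopaline-type right and left T-DNA border repeats lie three plant cassettes. The central one uses the CaMV 35S promoter to drive the insert, which is flanked by attB1 and attB2 Gateway sites (although the record lists Gibson cloning as the method). The insert is followed by a 3xHA epitope and a NOS terminator, so the protein is produced constitutively as an HA fusion. The annotation tool matched part of the insert to Arabidopsis KUA1 (MYBH), suggesting a MYB-related factor, though the catalogue entry does not name the family. On either side are a NOS promoter–NeoR/KanR–NOS terminator cassette and an oppositely oriented 35S-driven hygromycin phosphotransferase cassette. Hygromycin is the catalogued plant selectable marker.

The HA tag allows detection or immunoprecipitation of the expressed factor with anti-HA antibodies after leaf infiltration or in stable transformants. The record does not specify a particular downstream assay.
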