Features (pLannotate 1.2.2; 41 found; start..end, strand, type, name):
      3..89      -  CDS            traI (fragment): TRAI6_ECOLX - Experimental evidence at protein level: Swiss-Prot protein existence level 1. The initiation process of transfer DNA synthesis requires the interaction of at least three plasmid-specific components (TraH, I, and J) at the transfer origin resulting in the assembly of a specialised nucleoprotein complex - the relaxosome. Site- and strand-specific cleavage at the transfer origin is dependent on TraI and TraJ. From Escherichia coli.
    127..498     -  CDS            traJ: oriT-recognizing protein; traJ
    531..640     -  oriT           oriT: incP origin of transfer
    772..962     +  rep_origin     ori (fragment): high-copy-number ColE1/pMB1/pBR322/pUC origin of replication
   1321..1971    -  CDS            TetR: tetracycline resistance regulatory protein; tetR
   2077..2326    +  CDS            TcR (fragment): tetracycline efflux protein; tetA; confers resistance to tetracycline
   2436..2460    -  misc_feature   RB T-DNA repeat: right border repeat from nopaline C58 T-DNA
   2616..2799    +  promoter       NOS promoter: nopaline synthase promoter NOS promoter
   2820..3614    +  CDS            NeoR/KanR: aminoglycoside phosphotransferase from Tn5; aph(3')-II (or nptII); confers resistance to neomycin, kanamycin, and G418 (Geneticin®)
   3635..3784    +  CDS            ble (fragment): BLE_KLEPN - Experimental evidence at protein level: Swiss-Prot protein existence level 1. Binding protein with a strong affinity to the bleomycin family of antibiotics. Binds to CL990; an antimitotic-antibiotic compound. From Klebsiella pneumoniae.
   3791..3997    +  CDS            ocd (fragment): OCD_AGRFC - Experimental evidence at protein level: Swiss-Prot protein existence level 1. Catalyzes the conversion of L-ornithine into L-proline with release of ammonia. Is involved in the utilization of nopaline, a catabolic pathway that proceeds through L-arginine and L-ornithine to L-proline. Nopaline is a predominant opine in plant cells transformed with Ti plasmid pTiC58. From Agrobacterium fabrum (strain C58 / ATCC 33970) (Agrobacterium tumefaciens (strain C58)).
   4004..4256    +  terminator     NOS terminator: nopaline synthase terminator and poly(A) signal
   4260..4703    +  CDS            M13 gene III (fragment) (sequence partly withheld): pIII; III; minor coat protein
   4702..4792    +  CDS            lacI (fragment): lac repressor; lacI; The lac repressor binds to the lac operator to inhibit transcription in E. coli. This inhibition can be relieved by adding lactose or isopropyl-β-D-thiogalactopyranoside (IPTG).
   4805..4826    +  protein_bind   CAP binding site: CAP binding activates transcription in the presence of cAMP. E. coli catabolite activator protein
   4841..4871    +  promoter       lac promoter: promoter for the E. coli lac operon
   4875..4897    +  protein_bind   lac operator (fragment): The lac repressor binds to the lac operator to inhibit transcription in E. coli. This inhibition can be relieved by adding lactose or isopropyl-β-D-thiogalactopyranoside (IPTG). lac repressor encoded by lacI
   4932..4952    -  misc_feature   MCS (fragment): pUC18/19 multiple cloning site
   5443..5784    +  promoter       CaMV 35S promoter: strong constitutive promoter from cauliflower mosaic virus
   5810..5834    +  protein_bind   attB1: mutant version of attB; recombination site for the Gateway® BP reaction BP Clonase™
   5846..6283    +  CDS            KUA1 (fragment): KUA1_ARATH - Also known as MYBH From Arabidopsis thaliana (Mouse-ear cress).
   6648..6672    -  protein_bind   attB2: mutant version of attB; recombination site for the Gateway® BP reaction BP Clonase™
   6701..6790    +  CDS            3xHA: three tandem HA epitope tags
   6824..7076    +  terminator     NOS terminator: nopaline synthase terminator and poly(A) signal
   7505..7757    -  terminator     NOS terminator: nopaline synthase terminator and poly(A) signal
   7781..8209    -  CDS            nos (fragment): DHNO_AGRT7 - Protein inferred from homology: Swiss-Prot protein existence level 3. From Agrobacterium tumefaciens (strain T37).
   8225..9250    -  CDS            HygR: aminoglycoside phosphotransferase from E. coli; aph(4)-Ia; confers resistance to hygromycin
   9260..9604    -  promoter       CaMV 35S promoter: strong constitutive promoter from cauliflower mosaic virus
   9261..9307    -  promoter       minimal CaMV 35S promoter: minimal 35S promoter from cauliflower mosaic virus
   9742..9897    +  CDS            lacZα (fragment) (sequence partly withheld): LacZα fragment of β-galactosidase; lacZ fragment
   9895..10195   +  rep_origin     M13 ori (fragment) (sequence partly withheld): M13 bacteriophage origin of replication; arrow indicates direction of (+) strand synthesis
  10196..10326   +  CDS            lacI (fragment): lac repressor; lacI; The lac repressor binds to the lac operator to inhibit transcription in E. coli. This inhibition can be relieved by adding lactose or isopropyl-β-D-thiogalactopyranoside (IPTG).
  10380..10404   -  misc_feature   LB T-DNA repeat: left border repeat from nopaline C58 T-DNA
  11861..11980   -  CDS            tetR (fragment): TETR1_ECOLX - Experimental evidence at protein level: Swiss-Prot protein existence level 1. TetR is the repressor of the tetracycline resistance element; its N-terminal region forms a helix-turn-helix structure and binds DNA. Binding of tetracycline to TetR reduces the repressor affinity for the tetracycline resistance gene (tetA) promoter operator sites. From Escherichia coli.
  12000..13148   -  CDS            trfA: trans-acting replication protein that binds to and activates oriV
  13447..14241   -  CDS            KanR: aminoglycoside phosphotransferase; aphA-3; confers resistance to kanamycin
  14433..15200   +  mobile_element IS1: prokaryotic transposable element IS1
  15209..15358   -  CDS            satA (fragment): STA_BACSU - Also known as yyaR. Experimental evidence at protein level: Swiss-Prot protein existence level 1. Involved in resistance to streptothricin, a broad-spectrum antibiotic produced by streptomycetes. Detoxifies streptothricin via acetylation of the beta amino group of the first beta-lysyl moiety of streptothricin. From Bacillus subtilis (strain 168).
  15357..15551   -  CDS            satA (fragment): STA_BACSU - Also known as yyaR. Experimental evidence at protein level: Swiss-Prot protein existence level 1. Involved in resistance to streptothricin, a broad-spectrum antibiotic produced by streptomycetes. Detoxifies streptothricin via acetylation of the beta amino group of the first beta-lysyl moiety of streptothricin. From Bacillus subtilis (strain 168).
  15554..15829   -  CDS            klaC (fragment): KLAC_ECOLX - Also known as telB. Protein predicted: Swiss-Prot protein existence level 4. Belongs to the kla operon, which is associated with cryptic tellurite resistance, and IncW plasmid fertility inhibition. From Escherichia coli.
  15893..16524   -  rep_origin     oriV: incP origin of replication
>Addgene plasmid #126346 | pGWB14-LYX128 | addgene full sequence | sequence record 247456 | Addgene NGS Result
TCGGTCTTGCCTTGCTCGTCGGTGATGTACTTCACCAGCTCCGCGAAGTCGCTCTTCTTGATGGAGCGCA
TGGGGACGTGCTTGGCAATCACGCGCACCCCCCGGCCGTTTTAGCGGCTAAAAAAGTCATGGCTCTGCCC
TCGGGCGGACCACGCCCATCATGACCTTGCCAAGCTCGTCCTGCTTCTCTTCGATCTTCGCCAGCAGGGC
GAGGATCGTGGCATCACCGAACCGCGCCGTGCGCGGGTCGTCGGTGAGCCAGAGTTTCAGCAGGCCGCCC
AGGCGGCCCAGGTCGCCATTGATGCGGGCCAGCTCGCGGACGTGCTCATAGTCCACGACGCCCGTGATTT
TGTAGCCCTGGCCGACGGCCAGCAGGTAGGCCGACAGGCTCATGCCGGCCGCCGCCGCCTTTTCCTCAAT
CGCTCTTCGTTCGTCTGGAAGGCAGTACACCTTGATAGGTGGGCTGCCCTTCCTGGTTGGCTTGGTTTCA
TCAGCCATCCGCTTGCCCTCATCTGTTACGCCGGCGGTAGCCGGCCAGCCTCGCAGAGCAGGATTCCCGT
TGAGCACCGCCAGGTGCGAATAAGGGACAGTGAAGAAGGAACACCCGCTCGCGGGTGGGCCTACTTCACC
TATCCTGCCCGGCTGACGCCGTTGGATACACCAAGGAAAGTCTACACGAACCCTTTGGCAAAATCCTGTA
TATCGTGCGAAAAAGGATGGATATACCGAAAAAATCGCTATAATGACCCCGAAGCAGGGTTATGCAGCGG
AAAAGCGCCACGCTTCCCGAAGGGAGAAAGGCGGACAGGTATCCGGTAAGCGGCAGGGTCGGAACAGGAG
AGCGCACGAGGGAGCTTCCAGGGGGAAACGCCTGGTATCTTTATAGTCCTGTCGGGTTTCGCCACCTCTG
ACTTGAGCGTCGATTTTTGTGATGCTCGTCAGGGGGGCGGAGCCTATGGAAAAACGCCAGCAACGCGGCC
TTTTTACGGTTCCTGGCCTTTTGCTGGCCTTTTGCTCACATGTTCTTTCCTGCGTTATCCCCTGATTCTG
TGGATAACCGTATTACCGCCTTTGAGTGAGCTGATACCGCTCGCCGCAGCCGAACGACCGAGCGCAGCGA
GTCAGTGAGCGAGGAAGCGGAAGAGCGCCAGAAGGCCGCCAGAGAGGCCGAGCGCGGCCGTGAGGCTTGG
ACGCTAGGGCAGGGCATGAAAAAGCCCGTAGCGGGCTGCTACGGGCGTCTGACGCGGTGGAAAGGGGGAG
GGGATGTTGTCTACATGGCTCTGCTGTAGTGAGTGGGTTGCGCTCCGGCAGCGGTCCTGATCAATCGTCA
CCCTTTCTCGGTCCTTCAACGTTCCTGACAACGAGCCTCCTTTTCGCCAATCCATCGACAATCACCGCGA
GTCCCTGCTCGAACGCTGCGTCCGGACCGGCTTCGTCGAAGGCGTCTATCGCGGCCCGCAACAGCGGCGA
GAGCGGAGCCTGTTCAACGGTGCCGCCGCGCTCGCCGGCATCGCTGTCGCCGGCCTGCTCCTCAAGCACG
GCCCCAACAGTGAAGTAGCTGATTGTCATCAGCGCATTGACGGCGTCCCCGGCCGAAAAACCCGCCTCGC
AGAGGAAGCGAAGCTGCGCGTCGGCCGTTTCCATCTGCGGTGCGCCCGGTCGCGTGCCGGCATGGATGCG
CGCGCCATCGCGGTAGGCGAGCAGCGCCTGCCTGAAGCTGCGGGCATTCCCGATCAGAAATGAGCGCCAG
TCGTCGTCGGCTCTCGGCACCGAATGCGTATGATTCTCCGCCAGCATGGCTTCGGCCAGTGCGTCGAGCA
GCGCCCGCTTGTTCCTGAAGTGCCAGTAAAGCGCCGGCTGCTGAACCCCCAACCGTTCCGCCAGTTTGCG
TGTCGTCAGACCGTCTACGCCGACCTCGTTCAACAGGTCCAGGGCGGCACGGATCACTGTATTCGGCTGC
AACTTTGTCATGCTTGACACTTTATCACTGATAAACATAATATGTCCACCAACTTATCAGTGATAAAGAA
TCCGCGCGTTCAATCGGACCAGCGGAGGCTGGTCCGGAGGCCAGACGTGAAACCCAACATACCCCTGATC
GTAATTCTGAGCACTGTCGCGCTCGACGCTGTCGGCATCGGCCTGATTATGCCGGTGCTGCCGGGCCTCC
TGCGCGATCTGGTTCACTCGAACGACGTCACCGCCCACTATGGCATTCTGCTGGCGCTGTATGCGTTGGT
GCAATTTGCCTGCGCACCTGTGCTGGGCGCGCTGTCGGATCGTTTCGGGCGGCGGCCAATCTTGCTCGTC
TCGCTGGCCGGCGCCAGATCTGGGGAACCCTGTGGTTGGCATGCACATACAAATGGACGAACGGATAAAC
CTTTTCACGCCCTTTTAAATATCCGATTATTCTAATAAACGCTCTTTTCTCTTAGGTTTACCCGCCAATA
TATCCTGTCAAACACTGATAGTTTAAACTGAAGGCGGGAAACGACAATCTGATCATGAGCGGAGAATTAA
GGGAGTCACGTTATGACCCCCGCCGATGACGCGGGACAAGCCGTTTTACGTTTGGAACTGACAGAACCGC
AACGTTGAAGGAGCCACTCAGCCGCGGGTTTCTGGAGTTTAATGAGCTAAGCACATACGTCAGAAACCAT
TATTGCGCGTTCAAAAGTCGCCTAAGGTCACTATCAGCTAGCAAATATTTCTTGTCAAAAATGCTCCACT
GACGTTCCATAAATTCCCCTCGGTATCCAATTAGAGTCTCATATTCACTCTCAATCCAAATAATCTGCAC
CGGATCTGGATCGTTTCGCATGATTGAACAAGATGGATTGCACGCAGGTTCTCCGGCCGCTTGGGTGGAG
AGGCTATTCGGCTATGACTGGGCACAACAGACAATCGGCTGCTCTGATGCCGCCGTGTTCCGGCTGTCAG
CGCAGGGGCGCCCGGTTCTTTTTGTCAAGACCGACCTGTCCGGTGCCCTGAATGAACTGCAGGACGAGGC
AGCGCGGCTATCGTGGCTGGCCACGACGGGCGTTCCTTGCGCAGCTGTGCTCGACGTTGTCACTGAAGCG
GGAAGGGACTGGCTGCTATTGGGCGAAGTGCCGGGGCAGGATCTCCTGTCATCTCACCTTGCTCCTGCCG
AGAAAGTATCCATCATGGCTGATGCAATGCGGCGGCTGCATACGCTTGATCCGGCTACCTGCCCATTCGA
CCACCAAGCGAAACATCGCATCGAGCGAGCACGTACTCGGATGGAAGCCGGTCTTGTCGATCAGGATGAT
CTGGACGAAGAGCATCAGGGGCTCGCGCCAGCCGAACTGTTCGCCAGGCTCAAGGCGCGCATGCCCGACG
GCGATGATCTCGTCGTGACCCATGGCGATGCCTGCTTGCCGAATATCATGGTGGAAAATGGCCGCTTTTC
TGGATTCATCGACTGTGGCCGGCTGGGTGTGGCGGACCGCTATCAGGACATAGCGTTGGCTACCCGTGAT
ATTGCTGAAGAGCTTGGCGGCGAATGGGCTGACCGCTTCCTCGTGCTTTACGGTATCGCCGCTCCCGATT
CGCAGCGCATCGCCTTCTATCGCCTTCTTGACGAGTTCTTCTGAGCGGGACTCTGGGGTTCGAAATGACC
GACCAAGCGACGCCCAACCTGCCATCACGAGATTTCGATTCCACCGCCGCCTTCTATGAAAGGTTGGGCT
TCGGAATCGTTTTCCGGGACGCCGGCTGGATGATCCTCCAGCGCGGGGATCTCATGCTGGAGTTCTTCGC
CCACGGGATCTCTGCGGAACAGGCGGTCGAAGGTGCCGATATCATTACGACAGCAACGGCCGACAAGCAC
AACGCCACGATCCTGAGCGACAATATGATCGGGCCCGGCGTCCACATCAACGGCGTCGGCGGCGACTGCC
CAGGCAAGACCGAGATGCACCGCGATATCTTGCTGCGTTCGGATATTTTCGTGGAGTTCCCGCCACAGAC
CCGGATGATCCCCGATCGTTCAAACATTTGGCAATAAAGTTTCTTAAGATTGAATCCTGTTGCCGGTCTT
GCGATGATTATCATATAATTTCTGTTGAATTACGTTAAGCATGTAATAATTAACATGTAATGCATGACGT
TATTTATGAGATGGGTTTTTATGATTAGAGTCCCGCAATTATACATTTAATACGCGATAGAAAACAAAAT
ATAGCGCGCAAACTAGGATAAATTATCGCGCGCGGTGTCATCTATGTTACTAGATCGGGCCTCCTGTC
[82 nt withheld, positions 4269-4350]
GCTCTGAGGGA
[161 nt withheld, positions 4362-4522]
T
[41 nt withheld, positions 4524-4564]
T
[62 nt withheld, positions 4566-4627]
A
[35 nt withheld, positions 4629-4663]
CCTCCCTCAATCGGTTGAATGTCGCCCTTTTGTCTTTGGCCCAATACGCAAACCGCCTCTCCCCGCGCGT
TGGCCGATTCATTAATGCAGCTGGCACGACAGGTTTCCCGACTGGAAAGCGGGCAGTGAGCGCAACGCAA
TTAATGTGAGTTAGCTCACTCATTAGGCACCCCAGGCTTTACACTTTATGCTTCCGGCTCGTATGTTGTG
TGGAATTGTGAGCGGATAACAATTTCACACAGGAAACAGCTATGACCATGATTACGCCAAGCTTGCATGC
CTGCAGGTCCCCAGATTAGCCTTTTCAATTTCAGAAAGAATGCTAACCCACAGATGGTTAGAGAGGCTTA
CGCAGCAGGTCTCATCAAGACGATCTACCCGAGCAATAATCTCCAGGAAATCAAATACCTTCCCAAGAAG
GTTAAAGATGCAGTCAAAAGATTCAGGACTAACTGCATCAAGAACACAGAGAAAGATATATTTCTCAAGA
TCAGAAGTACTATTCCAGTATGGACGATTCAAGGCTTGCTTCACAAACCAAGGCAAGTAATAGAGATTGG
AGTCTCTAAAAAGGTAGTTCCCACTGAATCAAAGGCCATGGAGTCAAAGATTCAAATAGAGGACCTAACA
GAACTCGCCGTAAAGACTGGCGAACAGTTCATACAGAGTCTCTTACGACTCAATGACAAGAAGAAAATCT
TCGTCAACATGGTGGAGCACGACACACTTGTCTACTCCAAAAATATCAAAGATACAGTCTCAGAAGACCA
AAGGGCAATTGAGACTTTTCAACAAAGGGTAATATCCGGAAACCTCCTCGGATTCCATTGCCCAGCTATC
TGTCACTTTATTGTGAAGATAGTGGAAAAGGAAGGTGGCTCCTACAAATGCCATCATTGCGATAAAGGAA
AGGCCATCGTTGAAGATGCCTCTGCCGACAGTGGTCCCAAAGATGGACCCCCACCCACGAGGAGCATCGT
GGAAAAAGAAGACGTTCCAACCACGTCTTCAAAGCAAGTGGATTGATGTGATATCTCCACTGACGTAAGG
GATGACGCACAATCCCACTATCCTTCGCAAGACCCTTCCTCTATATAAGGAAGTTCATTTCATTTGGAGA
GAACACGGGGGACTCTAGAGTTATCAACAAGTTTGTACAAAAAAGCAGGCTCCACCACTAGTATGTCTAA
CGAATGCGGAAACAAAGAGCATGAATTTCAGGAGATTTCTGCCTGCAGAAACAAAGGGTTCATGCTCTTT
GGTGTTAGAGTGATGGAAGCTGGAAATTCTATTAGGAAAAGTGCTAGCATGAACAACCTTGCTCTATTTG
AACAGCAACAACAAGATTCCAACGTCGCCGCCGGCTATGCTTCTGATGACGTTGTTCATCCTTCTGCTAG
GACCCGTGAACGTAAACGAGGAGTTCCATGGACAGAGGAAGAGCACAAACTATTTTTATTAGGATTGCAG
AAAGTAGGGAAAGGCGATTGGAGAGGAATTTCAAGAAACTTTGTCAAGACAAGGACCCCTACTCAGGTGG
CCAGCCATGCTCAGAAGTACTTTCTCCGCCGAAATAACATCAATAACCGCCGACGCCGCCGCTATAGTCT
TTTTGACATCACCACTCATACTCATGTTCAAAGTGTTGCTAAATTGGAAGATAAGCAAATGAATCAAAAC
ACCATAGAAAAGTTTCCAATGTCAGCTTTTCGAGAGACATTCGAGCAGGCAAAATTATCTGGTACATGTG
AAAGCTCGACGGATAACTTAATGATTGGACTGAGCAAATCTGTGAAGCCCATTAGGCCAATACCATTTCT
CCCTCCGTCATCAAAAATGGCAAATCTCAATTTAAACAAGAAATATGTCCAAGAATCGGTCGAAAAATCG
CCTCCGGCGAGGCATTCATCGGCTTTCCAGGCAATGTCAAGTGGGTTCAATGGTAATACTAGTGGGGATA
GCATAATTAGTGTGGCTCCCGGGGACCCAGCTTTCTTGTACAAAGTGGTTGATAACAGCGGGTTAATTAA
CATCTTTTACCCATACGATGTTCCTGACTATGCGGGCTATCCCTATGACGTCCCGGACTATGCAGGATCC
TATCCATATGACGTTCCAGATTACGCTGCTCAGTGCAGCGCTTAGAGCTCGAATTTCCCCGATCGTTCAA
ACATTTGGCAATAAAGTTTCTTAAGATTGAATCCTGTTGCCGGTCTTGCGATGATTATCATATAATTTCT
GTTGAATTACGTTAAGCATGTAATAATTAACATGTAATGCATGACGTTATTTATGAGATGGGTTTTTATG
ATTAGAGTCCCGCAATTATACATTTAATACGCGATAGAAAACAAAATATAGCGCGCAAACTAGGATAAAT
TATCGCGCGCGGTGTCATCTATGTTACTAGATCGGGAATTAGCTTCATCAACGCAAGACATGCGCACGAC
CGTCTGACAGGAGAGGAATTTCCGACGAGCACAGAAAGGACTTGCTCTTGGACGTAGGCCTATTTCTCAG
GCACATGTATCAAGTGTTCGGACGTGGGTTTTCGATGGTGTATCAGCCGCCGCCAACTGGGAGATGAGGA
GGCTTTCTTGGGGGGCAGTCAGCAGTTCATTTCACAAGACAGAGGAACTTGTAAGGAGATGCACTGATTT
ATCTTGGCGCAAACCAGCAGGACGAATTAGTGGGAATAGCCCGCGAATATCTAAGTTATGCCTGTCGGCA
TGAGCAGAAACTTCCAATTCGAAACAGTTTGGAGAGGTTGTTTTTGGGCATACCTTTTGTTAGTCAGCCT
CTCGATTGCTCATCGTCATTACACAGTACCGAAGTTTGATCGATCTAGTAACATAGATGACACCGCGCGC
GATAATTTATCCTAGTTTGCGCGCTATATTTTGTTTTCTATCGCGTATTAAATGTATAATTGCGGGACTC
TAATCATAAAAACCCATCTCATAAATAACGTCATGCATTACATGTTAATTATTACATGCTTAACGTAATT
CAACAGAAATTATATGATAATCATCGCAAGACCGGCAACAGGATTCAATCTTAAGAAACTTTATTGCCAA
ATGTTTGAACGATCTGCTTCGACGCACTCCTTCTTTACTCCACCATCTCGTCCTTATTGAAAACGTGGGT
AGCACCAAAACGAATCAAGTCGCTGGAACTGAAGTTACCAATCACGCTGGATGATTTGCCAGTTGGATTA
ATCTTGCCTTTCCCCGCATGAATAATATTGATGAATGCATGCGTGAGGGGTATTTCGATTTTGGCAATAG
CTGCAATTGCCGCGACATCCTCCAACGAGCATAATTCTTCAGAAAAATAGCGATGTTCCATGTTGTCAGG
GCATGCATGATGCACGTTATGAGGTGACGGTGCTAGGCAGTATTCCCTCAAAGTTTCATAGTCAGTATCA
TATTCATCATTGCATTCCTGCAAGAGAGAATTGAGACGCAATCCACACGCTGCGGCAACCTTCCGGCGTT
CGTGGTCTATTTGCTCTTGGACGTTGCAAACGTAAGTGTTGGATCCCGGTCGGCATCTACTCTATTCCTT
TGCCCTCGGACGAGTGCTGGGGCGTCGGTTTCCACTATCGGCGAGTACTTCTACACAGCCATCGGTCCAG
ACGGCCGCGCTTCTGCGGGCGATTTGTGTACGCCCGACAGTCCCGGCTCCGGATCGGACGATTGCGTCGC
ATCGACCCTGCGCCCAAGCTGCATCATCGAAATTGCCGTCAACCAAGCTCTGATAGAGTTGGTCAAGACC
AATGCGGAGCATATACGCCCGGAGCCGCGGCGATCCTGCAAGCTCCGGATGCCTCCGCTCGAAGTAGCGC
GTCTGCTGCTCCATACAAGCCAACCACGGCCTCCAGAAGAAGATGTTGGCGACCTCGTATTGGGAATCCC
CGAACATCGCCTCGCTCCAGTCAATGACCGCTGTTATGCGGCCATTGTCCGTCAGGACATTGTTGGAGCC
GAAATCCGCGTGCACGAGGTGCCGGACTTCGGGGCAGTCCTCGGCCCAAAGCATCAGCTCATCGAGAGCC
TGCGCGACGGACGCACTGACGGTGTCGTCCATCACAGTTTGCCAGTGATACACATGGGGATCAGCAATCG
CGCATATGAAATCACGCCATGTAGTGTATTGACCGATTCCTTGCGGTCCGAATGGGCCGAACCCGCTCGT
CTGGCTAAGATCGGCCGCAGCGATCGCATCCATGGCCTCCGCGACCGGCTGCAGAACAGCGGGCAGTTCG
GTTTCAGGCAGGTCTTGCAACGTGACACCCTGTGCACGGCGGGAGATGCAATAGGTCAGGCTCTCGCTGA
ATTCCCCAATGTCAAGCACTTCCGGAATCGGGAGCGCGGCCGATGCAAAGTGCCGATAAACATAACGATC
TTTGTAGAAACCATCGGCGCAGCTATTTACCCGCAGGACATATCCACGCCCTCCTACATCGAAGCTGAAA
GCACGAGATTCTTCGCCCTCCGAGAGCTGCATCAGGTCGGAGACGCTGTCGAACTTTTCGATCAGAAACT
TCTCGACAGACGTCGCGGTGAGTTCAGGCTTTTTCATATCGGGGTCGTCCTCTCCAAATGAAATGAACTT
CCTTATATAGAGGAAGGGTCTTGCGAAGGATAGTGGGATTGTGCGTCATCCCTTACGTCAGTGGAGATAT
CACATCAATCCACTTGCTTTGAAGACGTGGTTGGAACGTCTTCTTTTTCCACGATGCTCCTCGTGGGTGG
GGGTCCATCTTTGGGACCACTGTCGGCAGAGGCATCTTGAACGATAGCCTTTCCTTTATCGCAATGATGG
CATTTGTAGGTGCCACCTTCCTTTTCTACTGTCCTTTTGATGAAGTGACAGATAGCTGGGCAATGGAATC
CGAGGAGGTTTCCCGATATTACCCTTTGTTGAAAAGTCTCAATAGCCCTTTGGTCTTCTGAGACTGTATC
TTTGATATTCTTGGAGTAGACGAGAGTGTCGTGCTCCACCATGTTGACGGATCTCTAGGACGCGTCGACG
CGTCGACGCGTCGACGCGTCGACGCGTCCTAGAAGCTAATTCACTGGCCGTCGTTTTACAACGTCGTGAC
TGGGAAAACCCTGGCGTTACCCAACTTAATCGCCTTGCAGCACATCCCCCTTTCGCCAGCTGGCGTAATA
GCGAAGAGGCCCGCACCGATCGCCCTTCCCAACAGTTGCGCAGCCTGAATG
[44 nt withheld, positions 9895-9938]
C
[141 nt withheld, positions 9940-10080]
CCTTTGACGTTGGAGTCCACGTTCTTT
[37 nt withheld, positions 10108-10144]
ACCCTATCTCGGGCTATTCTTTTGATTTATAAGGGATTTTGCCGATTTCGGAACCACCATCAAACAGGAT
TTTCGCCTGCTGGGGCAAACCAGCGTGGACCGCTTGCTGCAACTCTCTCAGGGCCAGGCGGTGAAGGGCA
ATCAGCTGTTGCCCGTCTCACTGGTGAAAAGAAAAACCACCCCAGTACATTAAAAACGTCCGCAATGTGT
TATTAAGTTGTCTAAGCGTCAATTTGTTTACACCACAATATATCCTGCCACCAGCCAGCCAACAGCTCCC
CGACCGGCAGCTCGGCACAAAATCACCACTCGATACAGGCAGCCCATCAGTCCGGGACGGCGTCAGCGGG
AGAGCCGTTGTAAGGCGGCAGACTTTGCTCATGTTACCGATGCTATTCGGAAGAACGGCAACTAAGCTGC
CGGGTTTGAAACACGGATGATCTCGCGGAGGGTAGCATGTTGATTGTAACGATGACAGAGCGTTGCTGCC
TGTGATCAAATATCATCTCCCTCGCAGAGATCCGAATTATCAGCCTTCTTATTCATTTCTCGCTTAACCG
TGACAGGCTGTCGATCTTGAGAACTATGCCGACATAATAGGAAATCGCTGGATAAAGCCGCTGAGGAAGC
TGAGTGGCGCTATTTCTTTAGAAGTGAACGTTGACGATATCAACTCCCCTATCCATTGCTCACCGAATGG
TACAGGTCGGGGACCCGAAGTTCCGACTGTCGGCCTGATGCATCCCCGGCTGATCGACCCCAGATCTGGG
GCTGAGAAAGCCCAGTAAGGAAACAACTGTAGGTTCGAGTCGCGAGATCCCCCGGAACCAAAGGAAGTAG
GTTAAACCCGCTCCGATCAGGCCGAGCCACGCCAGGCCGAGAACATTGGTTCCTGTAGGCATCGGGATTG
GCGGATCAAACACTAAAGCTACTGGAACGAGCAGAAGTCCTCCGGCCGCCAGTTGCCAGGCGGTAAAGGT
GAGCAGAGGCACGGGAGGTTGCCACTTGCGGGTCAGCACGGTTCCGAACGCCATGGAAACCGCCCCCGCC
AGGCCCGCTGCGACGCCGACAGGATCTAGCGCTGCGTTTGGTGTCAACACCAACAGCGCCACGCCCGCAG
TTCCGCAAATAGCCCCCAGGACCGCCATCAATCGTATCGGGCTACCTAGCAGAGCGGCAGAGATGAACAC
GACCATCAGCGGCTGCACAGCGCCTACCGTCGCCGCGACCCCGCCCGGCAGGCGGTAGACCGAAATAAAC
AACAAGCTCCAGAATAGCGAAATATTAAGTGCGCCGAGGATGAAGATGCGCATCCACCAGATTCCCGTTG
GAATCTGTCGGACGATCATCACGAGCAATAAACCCGCCGGCAACGCCCGCAGCAGCATACCGGCGACCCC
TCGGCCTCGCTGTTCGGGCTCCACGAAAACGCCGGACAGATGCGCCTTGTGAGCGTCCTTGGGGCCGTCC
TCCTGTTTGAAGACCGACAGCCCAATGATCTCGCCGTCGATGTAGGCGCCGAATGCCACGGCATCTCGCA
ACCGTTCAGCGAACGCCTCCATGGGCTTTTTCTCCTCGTGCTCGTAAACGGACCCGAACATCTCTGGAGC
TTTCTTCAGGGCCGACAATCGGATCTCGCGGAAATCCTGCACGTCGGCCGCTCCAAGCCGTCGAATCTGA
GCCTTAATCACAATTGTCAATTTTAATCCTCTGTTTATCGGCAGTTCGTAGAGCGCGCCGTGCGTCCCGA
GCGATACTGAGCGAAGCAAGTGCGTCGAGCAGTGCCCGCTTGTTCCTGAAATGCCAGTAAAGCGCTGGCT
GCTGAACCCCCAGCCGGAACTGACCCCACAAGGCCCTAGCGTTTGCAATGCACCAGGTCATCATTGACCC
AGGCGTGTTCCACCAGGCCGCTGCCTCGCAACTCTTCGCAGGCTTCGCCGACCTGCTCGCGCCACTTCTT
CACGCGGGTGGAATCCGATCCGCACATGAGGCGGAAGGTTTCCAGCTTGAGCGGGTACGGCTCCCGGTGC
GAGCTGAAATAGTCGAACATCCGTCGGGCCGTCGGCGACAGCTTGCGGTACTTCTCCCATATGAATTTCG
TGTAGTGGTCGCCAGCAAACAGCACGACGATTTCCTCGTCGATCAGGACCTGGCAACGGGACGTTTTCTT
GCCACGGTCCAGGACGCGGAAGCGGTGCAGCAGCGACACCGATTCCAGGTGCCCAACGCGGTCGGACGTG
AAGCCCATCGCCGTCGCCTGTAGGCGCGACAGGCATTCCTCGGCCTTCGTGTAATACCGGCCATTGATCG
ACCAGCCCAGGTCCTGGCAAAGCTCGTAGAACGTGAAGGTGATCGGCTCGCCGATAGGGGTGCGCTTCGC
GTACTCCAACACCTGCTGCCACACCAGTTCGTCATCGTCGGCCCGCAGCTCGACGCCGGTGTAGGTGATC
TTCACGTCCTTGTTGACGTGGAAAATGACCTTGTTTTGCAGCGCCTCGCGCGGGATTTTCTTGTTGCGCG
TGGTGAACAGGGCAGAGCGGGCCGTGTCGTTTGGCATCGCTCGCATCGTGTCCGGCCACGGCGCAATATC
GAACAAGGAAAGCTGCATTTCCTTGATCTGCTGCTTCGTGTGTTTCAGCAACGCGGCCTGCTTGGCCTCG
CTGACCTGTTTTGCCAGGTCCTCGCCGGCGGTTTTTCGCTTCTTGGTCGTCATAGTTCCTCGCGTGTCGA
TGGTCATCGACTTCGCCAAACCTGCCGCCTCCTGTTCGAGACGACGCGAACGCTCCACGGCGGCCGATGG
CGCGGGCAGGGCAGGGGGAGCCAGTTGCACGCTGTCGCGCTCGATCTTGGCCGTAGCTTGCTGGACCATC
GAGCCGACGGACTGGAAGGTTTCGCGGGGCGCACGCATGACGGTGCGGCTTGCGATGGTTTCGGCATCCT
CGGCGGAAAACCCCGCGTCGATCAGTTCTTGCCTGTATGCCTTCCGGTCAAACGTCCGATTCATTCACCC
TCCTTGCGGGATTGCCCCGACTCACGCCGGGGCAATGTGCCCTTATTCCTGATTTGACCCGCCTGGTGCC
TTGGTGTCCAGATAATCCACCTTATCGGCAATGAAGTCGGTCCCGTAGACCGTCTGGCCGTCCTTCTCGT
ACTTGGTATTCCGAATCTTGCCCTGCACGAATACCAGCGACCCCTTGCCCAAATACTTGCCGTGGGCCTC
GGCCTGAGAGCCAAAACACTTGATGCGGAAGAAGTCGGTGCGCTCCTGCTTGTCGCCGGCATCGTTGCGC
CACATCTAGGTACTAAAACAATTCATCCAGTAAAATATAATATTTTATTTTCTCCCAATCAGGCTTGATC
CCCAGTAAGTCAAAAAATAGCTCGACATACTGTTCTTCCCCGATATCCTCCCTGATCGACCGGACGCAGA
AGGCAATGTCATACCACTTGTCCGCCCTGCCGCTTCTCCCAAGATCAATAAAGCCACTTACTTTGCCATC
TTTCACAAAGATGTTGCTGTCTCCCAGGTCGCCGTGGGAAAAGACAAGTTCCTCTTCGGGCTTTTCCGTC
TTTAAAAAATCATACAGCTCGCGCGGATCTTTAAATGGAGTGTCTTCTTCCCAGTTTTCGCAATCCACAT
CGGCCAGATCGTTATTCAGTAAGTAATCCAATTCGGCTAAGCGGCTGTCTAAGCTATTCGTATAGGGACA
ATCCGATATGTCGATGGAGTGAAAGAGCCTGATGCACTCCGCATACAGCTCGATAATCTTTTCAGGGCTT
TGTTCATCTTCATACTCTTCCGAGCAAAGGACGCCATCGGCCTCACTCATGAGCAGATTGCTCCAGCCAT
CATGCCGTTCAAAGTGCAGGACCTTTGGAACAGGCAGCTTTCCTTCCAGCCATAGCATCATGTCCTTTTC
CCGTTCCACATCATAGGTGGTCCCTTTATACCGGCTGTCCGTCATTTTTAAATATAGGTTTTCATTTTCT
CCCACCAGCTTATATACCTTAGCAGGAGACATTCCTTCCGTATCTTTTACGCAGCGGTATTTTTCGATCA
GTTTTTTCAATTCCGGTGATATTCTCATTTTAGCCATTTATTATTTCCTTCCTCTTTTCTACAGTATTTA
AAGATACCCCAAGAAGCTAATTATAACAAGACGAACTCCAATTCACTGTTCCTTGCATTCTAAAACCTTA
AATACCAGAAAACAGCTTTTTCAAAGTTGTTTTCAAAGTTGGCGTATAACATAGTATCGACGGAGCCGAT
TTTGAAACCACAATTATGGGTGATGCTGCCAACTTACTGATTTAGTGTATGATGGTGTTTTTGAGGTGCT
CCAGTGGCTTCTGTTTCTATCAGCTGTCCCTCCTGTTCAGCTACTGACGGGGTGGTGCGTAACGGCAAAA
GCACCGCCGGACATCAGCGCTATCTCTGCTCTCACTGCCGTAAAACATGGCAACTGCAGTTCACTTACAC
CGCTTCTCAACCCGGTACGCACCAGAAAATCATTGATATGGCCATGAATGGCGTTGGATGCCGGGCAACA
GCCCGCATTATGGGCGTTGGCCTCAACACGATTTTACGTCACTTAAAAAACTCAGGCCGCAGTCGGTAAC
CTCGCGCATACAGCCGGGCAGTGACGTCATCGTCTGCGCGGAAATGGACGAACAGTGGGGCTATGTCGGG
GCTAAATCGCGCCAGCGCTGGCTGTTTTACGCGTATGACAGTCTCCGGAAGACGGTTGTTGCGCACGTAT
TCGGTGAACGCACTATGGCGACGCTGGGGCGTCTTATGAGCCTGCTGTCACCCTTTGACGTGGTGATATG
GATGACGGATGGCTGGCCGCTGTATGAATCCCGCCTGAAGGGAAAGCTGCACGTAATCAGCAAGCGATAT
ACGCAGCGAATTGAGCGGCATAACCTGAATCTGAGGCAGCACCTGGCACGGCTGGGACGGAAGTCGCTGT
CGTTCTCAAAATCGGTGGAGCTGCATGACAAAGTCATCGGGCATTATCTGAACATAAAACACTATCAATA
AGTTGGAGTCATTACCCAATTATGATAGAATTTACAAGCTATAAGGTTATTGTCCTGGGTTTCAAGCATT
AGTCCATGCAAGTTTTTATGCTTTGCCCATTCTATAGATATATTGATAAGCGCGCTGCCTATGCCTTGCC
CCCTGAAATCCTTACATACGGCGATATCTTCTATATAAAAGATATATTATCTTATCAGTATTGTCAATAT
ATTCAAGGCAATCTGCCTCCTCATCCTCTTCATCCTCTTCGTCTTGGTAGCTTTTTAAATATGGCGCTTC
ATAGAGTAATTCTGTAAAGGTCCAATTCTCGTTTTCATACCTCGGTATAATCTTACCTATCACCTCAAAT
GGTTCGCTGGGTTTATCGCACCCCCGAACACGAGCACGGCACCCGCGACCACTATGCCAAGAATGCCCAA
GGTAAAAATTGCCGGCCCCGCCATGAAGTCCGTGAATGCCCCGACGGCCGAAGTGAAGGGCAGGCCGCCA
CCCAGGCCGCCGCCCTCACTGCCCGGCACCTGGTCGCTGAATGTCGATGCCAGCACCTGCGGCACGTCAA
TGCTTCCGGGCGTCGCGCTCGGGCTGATCGCCCATCCCGTTACTGCCCCGATCCCGGCAATGGCAAGGAC
TGCCAGCGCTGCCATTTTTGGGGTGAGGCCGTTCGCGGCCGAGGGGCGCAGCCCCTGGGGGGATGGGAGG
CCCGCGTTAGCGGGCCGGGAGGGTTCGAGAAGGGGGGGCACCCCCCTTCGGCGTGCGCGGTCACGCGCAC
AGGGCGCAGCCCTGGTTAAAAACAAGGTTTATAAATATTGGTTTAAAAGCAGGTTAAAAGACAGGTTAGC
GGTGGCCGAAAAACGGGCGGAAACCCTTGCAAATGCTGGATTTTCTGCCTGTGGACAGCCCCTCAAATGT
CAATAGGTGCGCCCCTCATCTGTCAGCACTCTGCCCCTCAAGTGTCAAGGATCGCGCCCCTCATCTGTCA
GTAGTCGCGCCCCTCAAGTGTCAATACCGCAGGGCACTTATCCCCAGGCTTGTCCACATCATCTGTGGGA
AACTCGCGTAAAATCAGGCGTTTTCGCCGATTTGCGAGGCTGGCCAGCTCCACGTCGCCGGCCGAAATCG
AGCCTGCCCCTCATCTGTCAACGCCGCGCCGGGTGAGTCGGCCCCTCAAGTGTCAACGTCCGCCCCTCAT
CTGTCAGTGAGGGCCAAGTTTTCCGCGAGGTATCCACAACGCCGGCGGCCGCGGTGTCTCGCACACGGCT
TCGACGGCGTTTCTGGCGCGTTTGCAGGGCCATAGACGGCCGCCAGCCCAGCGGCGAGGGCAACCAGCCC
GGTGAGCGTCGGAAAGGCGC
