>Addgene plasmid #126346 | pGWB14-LYX128 | depositor partial sequence | sequence record 241620 | Niben101Scf07437g01012.1
ATGTCTAACGAATGCGGAAACAAAGAGCATGAATTTCAGGAGATTTCTGCCTGCAGAAACAAAGGGTTCA
TGCTCTTTGGTGTTAGAGTGATGGAAGCTGGAAATTCTATTAGGAAAAGTGCTAGCATGAACAACCTTGC
TCTATTTGAACAGCAACAACAAGATTCCAACGTCGCCGCCGGCTATGCTTCTGATGACGTTGTTCATCCT
TCTGCTAGGACCCGTGAACGTAAACGAGGAGTTCCATGGACAGAGGAAGAGCACAAACTATTTTTATTAG
GATTGCAGAAAGTAGGGAAAGGCGATTGGAGAGGAATTTCAAGAAACTTTGTCAAGACAAGGACCCCTAC
TCAGGTGGCCAGCCATGCTCAGAAGTACTTTCTCCGCCGAAATAACATCAATAACCGCCGACGCCGCCGC
TATAGTCTTTTTGACATCACCACTCATACTCATGTTCAAAGTGTTGCTAAATTGGAAGATAAGCAAATGA
ATCAAAACACCATAGAAAAGTTTCCAATGTCAGCTTTTCGAGAGACATTCGAGCAGGCAAAATTATCTGG
TACATGTGAAAGCTCGACGGATAACTTAATGATTGGACTGAGCAAATCTGTGAAGCCCATTAGGCCAATA
CCATTTCTCCCTCCGTCATCAAAAATGGCAAATCTCAATTTAAACAAGAAATATGTCCAAGAATCGGTCG
AAAAATCGCCTCCGGCGAGGCATTCATCGGCTTTCCAGGCAATGTCAAGTGGGTTCAATGGTAATACTAG
TGGGGATAGCATAATTAGTGTGGCT
